Addgene plasmid #107616: Gsp_piwi-1
Purpose: In situ hybridization and RNAi studies in planarians
Depositing lab: Alejandro Sánchez. Depositing organization: Stowers Institute for Medical Research. Publication: Hands-On Classroom Activities for Exploring Regeneration and Stem Cell Biology with Planarians. Accorsi A, Williams MM, Ross EJ, Robb SMC, Elliott SA, Tu KC, Sanchez Alvarado A. The American Biology Teacher 79(3):208-223. Mar 2017. 10.1525/abt.2017.79.3.208.
Backbone
  Vector backbone: pPR-T4P
  Backbone size w/o insert (bp): 2636
  Vector type: RNAi ; In situ hybridization
Growth in bacteria
  Bacterial resistance: Kanamycin, 50 μg/mL
  Growth temperature: 37°C
  Growth strain: DH5alpha
  Copy number: Unknown
Gene/Insert
  Gene/Insert name: piwi-1
  Species: Giardia sp.
  Insert size (bp): 3975
  Cloning method: Ligation Independent Cloning
Terms and licenses: Academic/Nonprofit Terms; Industry Terms: Not Available to Industry
How to cite: Gsp_piwi-1 was a gift from Alejandro Sánchez (Addgene plasmid # 107616 ; http://n2t.net/addgene:107616 ; RRID:Addgene_107616)
