[The description below was written by a language model from this plasmid's Addgene catalogue record and pLannotate feature annotations shown in this document.]
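Description:
Gsp_piwi-1 is a bacterial plasmid built on the pPR-T4P backbone and intended as a template for in situ hybridization probes and RNAi reagents in planarians. It is propagated in E. coli under kanamycin selection. The sequenced plasmid carries a KanR (aminoglycoside phosphotransferase) gene and a high-copy ColE1/pUC-type origin, along with remnants of lacI and lacZα and the rrnB T1/T2 terminators from earlier vector lineages.

The payload is a piwi-1 fragment inserted by ligation-independent cloning. In the 4,811-nt sequenced record, about 2.2 kb of coding sequence matches the PIWI-1 protein of the planarian Schmidtea mediterranea. It sits between convergent T7 promoters, each backed by a T7 terminator, and a further T7 promoter lies just downstream. This opposing-promoter layout lets T7 RNA polymerase transcribe both strands. It can therefore yield double-stranded RNA for RNAi (for example in bacteria expressing T7 polymerase, or in vitro), or single-stranded riboprobes from suitably prepared templates. In planarians piwi-1 is widely used as a marker of neoblasts, the adult stem cells, which fits the associated publication on classroom activities about regeneration and stem cell biology.

Several catalogue details do not line up. The species is listed as Giardia sp., whereas the stated purpose and the sequence homology point to a planarian, so the "Gsp" prefix may denote a planarian genus, though the record does not resolve this. The stated insert size of 3,975 bp equals the length of the depositor's sequence record. That record appears to be a longer transcript-type sequence without vector features, and its weak ARG4 and mariner transposase hits are probably spurious. A 2,636-bp backbone within a 4,811-nt plasmid implies that the cloned fragment is nearer 2.2 kb.
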