Features (pLannotate 1.2.2; 3 found; start..end, strand, type, name):
   2711..2728    +  promoter       ARG4 promoter (fragment): S. cerevisiae ARG4
   3480..3578    +  CDS            mariner\T (fragment): MOS1T_DROMA - Experimental evidence at protein level: Swiss-Prot protein existence level 1. Mediates transposition of transposon Mos1 by a 'cut and paste' mechanism. Transposases are sequence-specific nucleases and strand transferases that catalyze transposition through an ordered series of events: sequence-specific binding of transposase to the terminal inverted repeats (IR) present at each end of the transposon, pairing of the transposon IRs in a paired-end complex (PEC), cleavage of one or both DNA strands at each transposon end, capture of target DNA, and strand transfer to insert the tran
   3972..2297    +  CDS            wi-1 (fragment) (across the origin): PIWI1_SCHMD - Experimental evidence at transcript level: Swiss-Prot protein existence level 2. From Schmidtea mediterranea (Freshwater planarian flatworm).
>Addgene plasmid #107616 | Gsp_piwi-1 | depositor full sequence | sequence record 202972 | Full Sequence
GCAAAGATGGTAGAGTCGTCAATTTAAAATCCAACTATGCCAACTTTAACATTAAAATTGATGGTCCTTT
TTATATGTATGATGTTGTTATGGAGCCAAAAAGTATTCGGTCCAAACTGCAATTATTGATGACAAAAAGT
GATGGGCAGCCATTTTGTTTTGATGGTCGTAGATTATTTACTACTTCTAAATGGCATTCAACGGATGATG
TAGAGAAATTTACTGTTAACAACGTCGAAATTTCAATAAGGTTGCTGACAACATTTGTAAAAAGTTCTGA
AGAATATTATCAAATGATTAATATTGTGTTTAATAATATTCAAATTTTTATGGGACAAGAGAAAATTGGG
CGACAATTTTTTTTGGGTTCGAATTGTGAGAGTGGTGGAATAAAAGAGGGTCCGAGTTTTTTCAAAATGG
AGAATTTTAAAATTTTGGGCGGTTATTCAACTACCATTACCAGGGGTACTAATGAAGATGGAACAGCTTC
AACTTTATTATACTTAGAAAGAATAAATCGTGTTCTTAATGAAAATTCGGTAATCGCTGTTTATAGAAGA
GATCAAATCGATCAATTAATAGGGCGAGACATCATTACCAAATACAATAATAAAACATACAGAATATCCG
ATATTAAAGAAATGGGTATTAATGACGAAATTGAATTGAATGGCACTAAAATTTCGTATTACAATTACTT
TAAACAGCGTTATAATATTACTTTGAAAAACGACAAGCAGCCATTTGTTATTTCTAGAATCAAAAGATCA
ATGACTCATCGGCCTAAGGAAAAAAGTGAAAATGAACCAGAAGGTCCAAAGGAAACGGATCAAAGTTTAT
CCATTCCAGGTGAATTGTGTTATTTATGCGGATTTTCTGATAGTGAAAGAAGCAATATAAATCTACAAAA
AAGTTTAGGTGGTGTGCTAAAAAGAGAGCCTCGTGAAAGATTAAACGATATAAAAGATTTTTGCAAATGG
ACAGGTGGGGGCAAATCCAAAGATTATATGAAAACCTGGAATATGACTATTGAGGAACAGCCTATTACGA
TACGAGGTCGTGAATTACCTCCGGTAGATATTATGTCCAACGATGTTAAAATTAATGCTAAAACTCCAGA
TGATTGGAAATTTGGTGAAGTAAAATTTGATGTTCCTAAAGGTATAACGCATAGATTTGGCGTTTTAGTT
GTAGATCGTAATCCTAGTCATTTTAATAATTTTATCGATGATGTAAAAAGAGAAATTAGTAGGCTCAGAA
TTAATTACACTATTGATAATATAGCTTCTTGTAGGGGTAATGAAGTTGAAGACGCTCTTACTGAATTTGT
TCGTGTTAACAAAGTTCATTTGGCGTTAGTATTTATACCTGATGATAAGGTATATGCAAAAGTCAAAAAC
TTTACTATGTCTACTGGATTGTTGACACAATGTGTGACTCAAAGAAATGGAAGTAACCGAGATGATAGAC
GCCGTAAGACCGTGGCTGATAAATCTGTTATGCAGATATTTGCTAAATTAGGATACGATCCGTGGGGTAT
CAGTTTAAAGATGGCTCCAACAATGATTGTAGGAATAGATACTTTCCATAGTAAAACTGGTAAGAGATCG
GTACAAGCATCCGTGTTTTCTATAAGTTCTAAGTTTTCTCAGTATATGAGTTTTGTCAATTCCCCTAAGG
GTAAAAATGAATTTCATGAGAACTTGGGCAAAAATTTCTTAACGGCAATTACTGCATTCCAACAAAAATT
TGGCACTATGCCTCAACGATTTATTATCTATCGTGATGGGGTAGGAGATTCCCAATTATTCCTCACGAAA
AAATTCGAGACAGATGCTGTAATGAAAATGGTCGAAAAGATTTATGAGAATCAAAATTTGCCTCAAATAA
TTTATGTAGTTGTTAAAAAACGGATTAGTGTAAAATTCTTTAAAGATGGAGCTAATCCGAATCCGGGAAC
AGTGGTTGATGAAAAGATTGTTAAACCTAACTTTTATGAATTCTATTTGGTTTCACAGCGAACTACTAAA
GGAACAGCATCTCCAACGAATTATAATGTTCTTATGGATACGAAGTATTGTAATAAGAAAACCAACGAAG
TGTCCCCAATGGCTCCAAGCGTTTTGCAACAAATAACTTACTCTCTTACTCACTTGTATTTTAATTGGAT
GGGTACAATAAGAGTTCCTGTACCCGTTCATTATGCAGATCGTTTGGCAGAGTTGGTCGGAATAGTACAT
CGTGGAACTGCTCCCCCAACCATTAATGAGAGAATTAGGGAACGCTTATTTTATTTATAGAATAGCTGTC
TATGTCAATTTTTCCCACTTATGTTATTATTGGTGTCTAATAAAAAAATTATTTTTGTAGCGTGTTATAA
TTACTTTTTTTGAATTAATGCAAGTTAACAAAAATAAAGATCATTGTTGTAATTCATTTTATTTAAATGA
TATAGTACATTTTACAATTGAACCTTTTTATTTATCTGAAGTGTAAATTTGGTTTCTTCGTTTTCTTTTA
AAACAACCCCATAGATTGCAAAAGAATTTTTTCTCTAAATATATATTGTTTGGTTGGTATCTGTTCAAAT
TTTTCCAATTTGTTGGTATTTCATTAATTTCTTCAGTTTGTTCAAATGACCACGAAAATGCAATGAGAAA
ACATGTTATCAATATAAAACAATTCAAACGCATCATTTTATTTGACGATCGAAAAAAAAAAAAAAGGAAT
CAGTGCCAGATCTGCTGCAATTGAAATTTGTGAAGTTGAAGGAGACAAATTTGTCAGTAAAACCACAGCT
ATAAAATGGTTTAAAAGATTCAATTTTAGCAATACGGGTATTAATGATGATTCACGTTCTGGAAGACCCA
GGACAGTTGATACCCAAGCAATTATGCTTTCTGTGGATGAAAATCCTTGTACCAGTGTTCGAAGACTTTC
AGACGAAGTTCAAATTCCAAAATCTTCAGTACACCGCAAACGTACAGCTCATGGCAAGAGAAATAGGAAA
TGCAAAGTTTTTCCTCATGAACTGACTCCCGAACAAGCTGAAAAACGTTTGCTAATCTGTGAACAACTCC
TTCGCTATCCAAATGATGAACGATTTCTGAAAACCATCGTTACTTGCGATGAGAAATGGCTGTACTTCCG
AAATCCAGACTTGCGGAATCAGTGGTTAGACCCTAACCAGAGTCCCATACCGGTTACCAAGTGCCAACGA
TTTGAAAACAAGGTTTTGTTGTGTGTTTGGTGGAATTACGAGGGGCCTGTGCACTGGGAACTTCTTCCGG
ATGGTCGAACTATCGATGGTAATATTTATGCTGAACAACTACAGCGAGTGCATGATGCTTTGAGCACTCG
TTATCCAGCTATGTTGAATCGTGGTAAAACACTCCTACAGCATGATAATGCTCCAACTCATACATCACGA
ATAGTGAAGCGGAAAATTCAGGAACTGCAAGGCATCGAAGTCATACCCAGCGTATAGCCCGGATCTTGCT
CCTTCTGATTACCATATGTTTCTCTCTCTGTCACATTTCTTACGAGGGAGAAGCTTTGGTTCAGAGAAAG
AGGTCAAAAATGGAATCATCAAAAAAACCTGAGTGGTATCGCCATGGAATTGAGCAATTGTCAGAAAGAT
GGCTTCGAGTTAAAGAAAATGATGAACTATATTTAGAGGATTAATATGATCTGTGTTAAAAAAATTTTGT
AAATAAAACATTTGCATAAAAACATGAATAACATTTGACTCAATCTAATATGTGAGGTTGTAAATTTGTA
TTGAAATATTATTACAGATATTCGAAGATGTAAAAGTTGTATCTTAATTTTATAAGGTTATAAATGTATT
TTATTTTAAATCTATTATTATCTTAAGCTGGTGTTCTGATTTGATCTATCAATTTAAATGTAATAGATGT
AATACTTTAGAGAAATTTGTCGTCATCTATACATTGGAGTTCAAGAGCATAATCG
