Features (pLannotate 1.2.2; 13 found; start..end, strand, type, name):
     24..71      -  terminator     T7 terminator: transcription terminator for bacteriophage T7 RNA polymerase
     76..94      +  promoter       T7 promoter: promoter for bacteriophage T7 RNA polymerase
    128..174     +  misc_feature   MCS (fragment): pBluescript multiple cloning site
    202..2406    +  CDS            wi-1 (fragment): PIWI1_SCHMD - Experimental evidence at transcript level: Swiss-Prot protein existence level 2. From Schmidtea mediterranea (Freshwater planarian flatworm).
   2441..2459    -  promoter       T7 promoter: promoter for bacteriophage T7 RNA polymerase
   2466..2509    +  terminator     T7 terminator (fragment): transcription terminator for bacteriophage T7 RNA polymerase
   2517..2535    -  promoter       T7 promoter: promoter for bacteriophage T7 RNA polymerase
   2669..3478    +  CDS            KanR: aminoglycoside phosphotransferase; aph(3')-Ia; confers resistance to kanamycin in bacteria or G418 (Geneticin®) in eukaryotes
   3625..4213    +  rep_origin     ori: high-copy-number ColE1/pMB1/pBR322/pUC origin of replication
   4396..4488    +  CDS            lacI (fragment): lac repressor; lacI; The lac repressor binds to the lac operator to inhibit transcription in E. coli. This inhibition can be relieved by adding lactose or isopropyl-β-D-thiogalactopyranoside (IPTG).
   4543..4570    -  terminator     rrnB T2 terminator: transcription terminator T2 from the E. coli rrnB gene
   4702..4745    +  terminator     rrnB T1 terminator: Escherichia coli rrnB; transcription terminator T1 from the E. coli rrnB gene
   4792..17      -  CDS            lacZα (fragment) (across the origin): LacZα fragment of β-galactosidase; lacZ fragment
>Addgene plasmid #107616 | Gsp_piwi-1 | addgene full sequence | sequence record 208117 | Addgene NGS Result
GTAAAACGACGGCCAGTCTTAAGCAAAAAACCCCTCAAGACCCGTTTAGAGGCCCCAAGGGGTTATGCTA
GGAAGTAATACGACTCACTATAGGGAGACCGGCAGATCTGATATCATCGATGAATTCGAGCTCCACCGCG
GTGGCGGCCGCTCTAGAACTAGTGGATCCACCGGTTCCATGGCTAGCGGCATTACCATCCCGGCAAAGAT
GGTAGAGTCGTCAATTTAAAATCCAACTATGCCAACTTTAACATTAAAATTGATGGTCCTTTTTATATGT
ATGATGTTGTTATGGAGCCAAAAAGTATTCGGTCCAAACTGCAATTATTGATGACAAAAAGTGATGGGCA
GCCATTTTGTTTTGATGGTCGTAGATTATTTACTACTTCTAAATGGCATTCAACGGATGATGTAGAGAAA
TTTACTGTTAACAACGTCGAAATTTCAATAAGGTTGCTGACAACATTTGTAAAAAGTTCTGAAGAATATT
ATCAAATGATTAATATTGTGTTTAATAATATTCAAATTTTTATGGGACAAGAGAAAATTGGGCGACAATT
TTTTTTGGGTTCGAATTGTGAGAGTGGTGGAATAAAAGAGGGTCCGAGTTTTTTCAAAATGGAGAATTTT
AAAATTTTGGGCGGTTATTCAACTACCATTACCAGGGGTACTAATGAAGATGGAACAGCTTCAACTTTAT
TATACTTAGAAAGAATAAATCGTGTTCTTAATGAAAATTCGGTAATCGCTGTTTATAGAAGAGATCAAAT
CGATCAATTAATAGGGCGAGACATCATTACCAAATACAATAATAAAACATACAGAATATCCGATATTAAA
GAAATGGGTATTAATGACGAAATTGAATTGAATGGCACTAAAATTTCGTATTACAATTACTTTAAACAGC
GTTATAATATTACTTTGAAAAACGACAAGCAGCCATTTGTTATTTCTAGAATCAAAAGATCAATGACTCA
TCGGCCTAAGGAAAAAAGTGAAAATGAACCAGAAGGTCCAAAGGAAACGGATCAAAGTTTATCCATTCCA
GGTGAATTGTGTTATTTATGCGGATTTTCTGATAGTGAAAGAAGCAATATAAATCTACAAAAAAGTTTAG
GTGGTGTGCTAAAAAGAGAGCCTCGTGAAAGATTAAACGATATAAAAGATTTTTGCAAATGGACAGGTGG
GGGCAAATCCAAAGATTATATGAAAACCTGGAATATGACTATTGAGGAACAGCCTATTACGATACGAGGT
CGTGAATTACCTCCGGTAGATATTATGTCCAACGATGTTAAAATTAATGCTAAAACTCCAGATGATTGGA
AATTTGGTGAAGTAAAATTTGATGTTCCTAAAGGTATAACGCATAGATTTGGCGTTTTAGTTGTAGATCG
TAATCCTAGTCATTTTAATAATTTTATCGATGATGTAAAAAGAGAAATTAGTAGGCTCAGAATTAATTAC
ACTATTGATAATATAGCTTCTTGTAGGGGTAATGAAGTTGAAGACGCTCTTACTGAATTTGTTCGTGTTA
ACAAAGTTCATTTGGCGTTAGTATTTATACCTGATGATAAGGTATATGCAAAAGTCAAAAACTTTACTAT
GTCTACTGGATTGTTGACACAATGTGTGACTCAAAGAAATGGAAGTAACCGAGATGATAGACGCCGTAAG
ACCGTGGCTGATAAATCTGTTATGCAGATATTTGCTAAATTAGGATACGATCCGTGGGGTATCAGTTTAA
AGATGGCTCCAACAATGATTGTAGGAATAGATACTTTCCATAGTAAAACTGGTAAGAGATCGGTACAAGC
ATCCGTGTTTTCTATAAGTTCTAAGTTTTCTCAGTATATGAGTTTTGTCAATTCCCCTAAGGGTAAAAAT
GAATTTCATGAGAACTTGGGCAAAAATTTCTTAACGGCAATTACTGCATTCCAACAAAAATTTGGCACTA
TGCCTCAACGATTTATTATCTATCGTGATGGGGTAGGAGATTCCCAATTATTCCTCACGAAAAAATTCGA
GACAGATGCTGTAATGAAAATGGTCGAAAAGATTTATGAGAATCAAAATTTGCCTCAAATAATTTATGTA
GTTGTTAAAAAACGGATTAGTGTAAAATTCTTTAAAGATGGAGCTAATCCGAATCCGGGAACAGTGGTTG
ATGAAAAGATTGTTAAACCTAACTTTTATGAATTCTATTTGGTTTCACAGCGAACTACTAAAGGAACAGC
ATCTCCAACGAATTATAATGTTCTTATGGATACGAAGTATTGTAATAAGAAAACCAACGAAGTGTCCCCA
ATGGCTCCAAGCGTTTTGCAACAAATAACTTACTCTCTTACTCACTTGTATTTTAATTGGATGGGTACAA
TAAGAGTTCCTGTACCCGTTCATTACGGGTAGAATTGGCCGGGCCCGGTACCCAATTCGCCCTATAGTGA
GTCGTATTACTTCCACATAACCCCTTGGGGCCTCTAAACGGGTCTTGAGGGGTTTTTTGAGGATCCCCTA
TAGTGAGTCGTATTACATGGTCATAGCTGTTTCCTGGCAGCTCTGGCCCGTGTCTCAAAATCTCTGATGT
TACATTGCACAAGATAAAAATATATCATCATGAACAATAAAACTGTCTGCTTACATAAACAGTAATACAA
GGGGTGTTATGAGCCATATTCAACGGGAAACGTCGAGGCCGCGATTAAATTCCAACATGGATGCTGATTT
ATATGGGTATAAATGGGCTCGCGATAATGTCGGGCAATCAGGTGCGACAATCTATCGCTTGTATGGGAAG
CCCGATGCGCCAGAGTTGTTTCTGAAACATGGCAAAGGTAGCGTTGCCAATGATGTTACAGATGAGATGG
TCAGACTAAACTGGCTGACGGAATTTATGCCTCTTCCGACCATCAAGCATTTTATCCGTACTCCTGATGA
TGCATGGTTACTCACCACTGCGATCCCCGGAAAAACAGCATTCCAGGTATTAGAAGAATATCCTGATTCA
GGTGAAAATATTGTTGATGCGCTGGCAGTGTTCCTGCGCCGGTTGCATTCGATTCCTGTTTGTAATTGTC
CTTTTAACAGCGATCGCGTATTTCGTCTCGCTCAGGCGCAATCACGAATGAATAACGGTTTGGTTGATGC
GAGTGATTTTGATGACGAGCGTAATGGCTGGCCTGTTGAACAAGTCTGGAAAGAAATGCATAAACTTTTG
CCATTCTCACCGGATTCAGTCGTCACTCATGGTGATTTCTCACTTGATAACCTTATTTTTGACGAGGGGA
AATTAATAGGTTGTATTGATGTTGGACGAGTCGGAATCGCAGACCGATACCAGGATCTTGCCATCCTATG
GAACTGCCTCGGTGAGTTTTCTCCTTCATTACAGAAACGGCTTTTTCAAAAATATGGTATTGATAATCCT
GATATGAATAAATTGCAGTTTCATTTGATGCTCGATGAGTTTTTCTAATCAGAATTGGTTAATTGGTTGT
AACACTGGCAGAGCATTACGCTGACTTGACGGGACGGCGCAAGCTCATGACCAAAATCCCTTAACGTGAG
TTACGCGTCGTTCCACTGAGCGTCAGACCCCGTAGAAAAGATCAAAGGATCTTCTTGAGATCCTTTTTTT
CTGCGCGTAATCTGCTGCTTGCAAACAAAAAAACCACCGCTACCAGCGGTGGTTTGTTTGCCGGATCAAG
AGCTACCAACTCTTTTTCCGAAGGTAACTGGCTTCAGCAGAGCGCAGATACCAAATACTGTTCTTCTAGT
GTAGCCGTAGTTAGGCCACCACTTCAAGAACTCTGTAGCACCGCCTACATACCTCGCTCTGCTAATCCTG
TTACCAGTGGCTGCTGCCAGTGGCGATAAGTCGTGTCTTACCGGGTTGGACTCAAGACGATAGTTACCGG
ATAAGGCGCAGCGGTCGGGCTGAACGGGGGGTTCGTGCACACAGCCCAGCTTGGAGCGAACGACCTACAC
CGAACTGAGATACCTACAGCGTGAGCTATGAGAAAGCGCCACGCTTCCCGAAGGGAGAAAGGCGGACAGG
TATCCGGTAAGCGGCAGGGTCGGAACAGGAGAGCGCACGAGGGAGCTTCCAGGGGGAAACGCCTGGTATC
TTTATAGTCCTGTCGGGTTTCGCCACCTCTGACTTGAGCGTCGATTTTTGTGATGCTCGTCAGGGGGGCG
GAGCCTATGGAAAAACGCCAGCAACGCGGCCTTTTTACGGTTCCTGGCCTTTTGCTGGCCTTTTGCTCAC
ATGTTCTTTCCTGCGTTATCCCCTGATTCTGTGGATAACCGTATTACCGCCTTTGAGTGAGCTGATACCG
CTCGCCGCAGCCGAACGACCGAGCGCAGCGAGTCAGTGAGCGAGGAAGCGGAAGAGCGCCCAATACGCAA
ACCGCCTCTCCCCGCGCGTTGGCCGATTCATTAATGCAGCTGGCACGACAGGTTTCCCGACTGGAAAGCG
GGCAGTGAGCGCAACGCAATTAATACGCGTACCGCTAGCCAGGAAGAGTTTGTAGAAACGCAAAAAGGCC
ATCCGTCAGGATGGCCTTCTGCTTAGTTTGATGCCTGGCAGTTTATGGCGGGCGTCCTGCCCGCCACCCT
CCGGGCCGTTGCTTCACAACGTTCAAATCCGCTCCCGGCGGATTTGTCCTACTCAGGAGAGCGTTCACCG
ACAAACAACAGATAAAACGAAAGGCCCAGTCTTCCGACTGAGCCTTTCGTTTTATTTGATGCCTGGCAGT
TCCCTACTCTCGCGTTAACGCTAGCATGGATGTTTTCCCAGTCACGACGTT
